Addgene plasmid #50537: pRKVSV Rac T17N
Depositing lab: Kenneth Yamada. Depositing organization: National Institute of Dental and Craniofacial Research (NIDCR). Publication: Glycogen synthase kinase-3 regulates cytoskeleton and translocation of Rac1 in long cellular extensions of human keratinocytes. Koivisto L, Hakkinen L, Matsumoto K, McCulloch CA, Yamada KM, Larjava H. Exp Cell Res. 2004 Feb 1;293(1):68-80. 10.1016/j.yexcr.2003.09.026 PubMed 14729058.
Backbone
  Vector backbone: pRKVSV
  Backbone manufacturer: PMID 14729063
  Vector type: Mammalian Expression
Growth in bacteria
  Bacterial resistance: Ampicillin, 100 μg/mL
  Growth temperature: 37°C
  Growth strain: DH5alpha
  Copy number: Unknown
Gene/Insert
  Gene/Insert name: small GTPase, mutated (alt names: Rac I; RAC1)
  Species: H. sapiens (human)
  Mutation: T17N (dominant negative)
  Entrez Gene: RAC1 (a.k.a. MIG5, MRD48, Rac-1, TC-25, p21-Rac1)
  Promoter: CMV
  Tag / fusion protein: 2X VSV (N terminal on backbone)
  Cloning method: Restriction Enzyme; 5′ cloning site BamHI (not destroyed); 3′ cloning site XbaI (not destroyed)
  Sequencing primers: 5′ pRK KZ FW (TAGAATAACATCCACTTTGCC); 3′ GFP ASO (TTGTAACCATTATAAGCTGC)
Terms and licenses: Academic/Nonprofit Terms; Industry Terms: Not Available to Industry
How to cite: pRKVSV Rac T17N was a gift from Kenneth Yamada (Addgene plasmid # 50537 ; http://n2t.net/addgene:50537 ; RRID:Addgene_50537)
