[The description below was written by a language model from this plasmid's Addgene catalogue record.]
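Description:
pRKVSV Rac T17N is a mammalian expression plasmid built on the pRKVSV backbone and carrying a mutant form of the human small GTPase RAC1. It is propagated in E. coli under ampicillin selection. The record lists the copy number as unknown and gives no information about the origin of replication, polyadenylation signal or any mammalian selection marker. No feature table is provided, so the finer layout of the backbone cannot be described from the available fields.

Expression of the insert is driven by the CMV promoter, a strong constitutive promoter commonly used for transient expression in cultured mammalian cells. The RAC1 coding sequence was inserted between BamHI and XbaI sites, both of which remain intact. It is fused at its N terminus to a tandem (2X) VSV epitope tag supplied by the backbone, so the expressed protein can be detected with anti-VSV antibodies and distinguished from endogenous Rac1, for example by immunoblotting or immunofluorescence.

The insert carries the T17N substitution, annotated in the record as dominant negative. This classic mutation is generally understood to favour the inactive, GDP-bound or nucleotide-free state and to sequester guanine nucleotide exchange factors, which blocks activation of endogenous Rac. The construct is therefore suited to inhibiting Rac1 signalling in transfected cells. The associated publication concerns regulation of the cytoskeleton and Rac1 translocation in long cellular extensions of human keratinocytes, which fits its use in studies of actin dynamics, cell spreading and migration.
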