>Addgene plasmid #50537 | pRKVSV Rac T17N | addgene partial sequence | sequence record 79166 | CMV-F 5'-CGCAAATGGGCGGTAGGCGTG-3'
AGTGAACCGTCAGATCGCCTGGAGACGCCATCCACGCTGTTTTGACCTCCATAGAAGACACCGGGACCGA
TCCAGCCTCCGCGGCCGGGAACGGTGCATTGGAACGCGGATTCCCCGTGCCAAGAGTGACGTAAGTACCG
CCTATAGAGTCTATAGGCCCACCCCCTTGGCTTCGTTAGAACGCGGCTACAATTAATACATAACCTTATG
TATCATACACATACGATTTAGGTGACACTATAGAATAACATCCACTTTGCCTTTCTCTCCACAGGTGTCC
ACTCCCAGGTCCAACTGCACCTCGGTTCTATCGATTCAGCCGCCACCATGGGATACACCGACATCGAGAT
GAACCGGCTGGGCAAGTACACCGACATCGAGATGAACCGGCTGGGCAAGGGATCCATGCAGGCCATCAAG
TGTGTGGTGGTGGGAGACGGAGCTGTAGGTAAAAATTGCCTACTGATCAGTTACACAACCAATGCATTTC
CTGGAGAATATATCCCTACTGTCTTTGACAATTATTCTGCCAATGTTATGGTAGATGGAAAACCGGTGAA
TCTGGGCTTATGGGATACAGCTGGACAAGAAGATTATGACAGATTACGCCCCCTATCCTATCCGCAAACA
GATGTGTTCTTAATTTGCTTTTCCCTTGTGAGTCCTGCATCATTTGAAAATGTCCGTGCAAAGTGGTATC
CTGAGGTGCGGCACCACTGTCCCAACACTCCCATCATCCTAGTGGGAACTAAACTTGATCTTAGGGATGA
TAAAGACACGATCGAGAAACTGAAGGAGAAGAAGCTGACTCCCATCACCTATCCGCAGGGTCTAGCCATG
GCTAAGGAGATTGGTGCTGTAAAATACCTGGAGTGCTCGGCGCTCACACAGCGAGGCCTCAAGACAGTGT
TTGACGAA
